>Addgene plasmid #113694 | pJEP317-pAAV-U6SaCas9gRNA(SapI)-EFS-GFP- KASH-pA | depositor full sequence | sequence record 214988 | pJEP317-pAAV-U6SaCas9gRNA(SapI)-EFS-GFP- KASH-pA sequence 5077 bps
CCTGCAGGCAGCTGCGCGCTCGCTCGCTCACTGAGGCCGCCCGGGCAAAGCCCGGGCGTCGGGCGACCTT
TGGTCGCCCGGCCTCAGTGAGCGAGCGAGCGCGCAGAGAGGGAGTGGCCAACTCCATCACTAGGGGTTCC
TGCGGCCGCACGCGTGAGGGCCTATTTCCCATGATTCCTTCATATTTGCATATACGATACAAGGCTGTTA
GAGAGATAATTGGAATTAATTTGACTGTAAACACAAAGATATTAGTACAAAATACGTGACGTAGAAAGTA
ATAATTTCTTGGGTAGTTTGCAGTTTTAAAATTATGTTTTAAAATGGACTATCATATGCTTACCGTAACT
TGAAAGTATTTCGATTTCTTGGCTTTATATATCTTGTGGAAAGGACGAAACACCGGAAGAGCGAGCTCTT
CTGTTTTAGTACTCTGGAAACAGAATCTACTAAAACAAGGCAAAATGCCGTGTTTATCTCGTCAACTTGT
TGGCGAGATTTTTACCGGTCCATGGACTAGTTCGAGTGGCTCCGGTGCCCGTCAGTGGGCAGAGCGCACA
TCGCCCACAGTCCCCGAGAAGTTGGGGGGAGGGGTCGGCAATTGAACCGGTGCCTAGAGAAGGTGGCGCG
GGGTAAACTGGGAAAGTGATGTCGTGTACTGGCTCCGCCTTTTTCCCGAGGGTGGGGGAGAACCGTATAT
AAGTGCAGTAGTCGCCGTGAACGTTCTTTTTCGCAACGGGTTTGCCGCCAGAACACAGGTGTCGTGACGC
GGTCTAGAGTCGACGCCACCATGGTGAGCAAGGGCGAGGAGCTGTTCACCGGGGTGGTGCCCATCCTGGT
CGAGCTGGACGGCGACGTAAACGGCCACAAGTTCAGCGTGTCCGGCGAGGGCGAGGGCGATGCCACCTAC
GGCAAGCTGACCCTGAAGTTCATCTGCACCACCGGCAAGCTGCCCGTGCCCTGGCCCACCCTCGTGACCA
CCCTGACCTACGGCGTGCAGTGCTTCAGCCGCTACCCCGACCACATGAAGCAGCACGACTTCTTCAAGTC
CGCCATGCCCGAAGGCTACGTCCAGGAGCGCACCATCTTCTTCAAGGACGACGGCAACTACAAGACCCGC
GCCGAGGTGAAGTTCGAGGGCGACACCCTGGTGAACCGCATCGAGCTGAAGGGCATCGACTTCAAGGAGG
ACGGCAACATCCTGGGGCACAAGCTGGAGTACAACTACAACAGCCACAACGTCTATATCATGGCCGACAA
GCAGAAGAACGGCATCAAGGTGAACTTCAAGATCCGCCACAACATCGAGGACGGCAGCGTGCAGCTCGCC
GACCACTACCAGCAGAACACCCCCATCGGCGACGGCCCCGTGCTGCTGCCCGACAACCACTACCTGAGCA
CCCAGTCCGCCCTGAGCAAAGACCCCAACGAGAAGCGCGATCACATGGTCCTGCTGGAGTTCGTGACCGC
CGCCGGGATCACTCTCGGCATGGACGAGCTGTACAAGTCCGGACTCAGATCTCGAGAGGAGGAGGAGGAG
ACAGACAGCAGGATGCCCCACCTCGACAGCCCCGGCAGCTCCCAGCCGAGACGCTCCTTCCTCTCAAGGG
TGATCAGGGCAGCGCTACCGTTGCAGCTGCTTCTGCTGCTGCTGCTGCTCCTGGCCTGCCTGCTACCTGC
CTCTGAAGATGACTACAGCTGCACCCAGGCCAACAACTTTGCCCGATCCTTCTACCCCATGCTGCGGTAC
ACCAACGGGCCACCTCCCACCTAGGAATTCGATATCAAGCTTATCGATACCGAGCGCTGCTCGAGAGATC
TACGGGTGGCATCCCTGTGACCCCTCCCCAGTGCCTCTCCTGGCCCTGGAAGTTGCCACTCCAGTGCCCA
CCAGCCTTGTCCTAATAAAATTAAGTTGCATCATTTTGTCTGACTAGGTGTCCTTCTATAATATTATGGG
GTGGAGGGGGGTGGTATGGAGCAAGGGGCAAGTTGGGAAGACAACCTGTAGGGCCTGCGGGGTCTATTGG
GAACCAAGCTGGAGTGCAGTGGCACAATCTTGGCTCACTGCAATCTCCGCCTCCTGGGTTCAAGCGATTC
TCCTGCCTCAGCCTCCCGAGTTGTTGGGATTCCAGGCATGCATGACCAGGCTCAGCTAATTTTTGTTTTT
TTGGTAGAGACGGGGTTTCACCATATTGGCCAGGCTGGTCTCCAACTCCTAATCTCAGGTGATCTACCCA
CCTTGGCCTCCCAAATTGCTGGGATTACAGGCGTGAACCACTGCTCCCTTCCCTGTCCTTCTGATTTTGT
AGGTAACCACGTGCGGACCGAGCGGCCGCAGGAACCCCTAGTGATGGAGTTGGCCACTCCCTCTCTGCGC
GCTCGCTCGCTCACTGAGGCCGGGCGACCAAAGGTCGCCCGACGCCCGGGCTTTGCCCGGGCGGCCTCAG
TGAGCGAGCGAGCGCGCAGCTGCCTGCAGGGGCGCCTGATGCGGTATTTTCTCCTTACGCATCTGTGCGG
TATTTCACACCGCATA
[142 nt withheld, positions 2537-2678]
C
[141 nt withheld, positions 2680-2820]
CCTTTGACGTTGGAGTCCACGTTCTTT
[37 nt withheld, positions 2848-2884]
ACCCTATCTCGGGCTATTCTTTTGATTTATAAGGGATTTTGCCGATTTCGGCCTATTGGTTAAAAAATGA
GCTGATTTAACAAAAATTTAACGCGAATTTTAACAAAATATTAACGTTTACAATTTTATGGTGCACTCTC
AGTACAATCTGCTCTGATGCCGCATAGTTAAGCCAGCCCCGACACCCGCCAACACCCGCTGACGCGCCCT
GACGGGCTTGTCTGCTCCCGGCATCCGCTTACAGACAAGCTGTGACCGTCTCCGGGAGCTGCATGTGTCA
GAGGTTTTCACCGTCATCACCGAAACGCGCGAGACGAAAGGGCCTCGTGATACGCCTATTTTTATAGGTT
AATGTCATGATAATAATGGTTTCTTAGACGTCAGGTGGCACTTTTCGGGGAAATGTGCGCGGAACCCCTA
TTTGTTTATTTTTCTAAATACATTCAAATATGTATCCGCTCATGAGACAATAACCCTGATAAATGCTTCA
ATAATATTGAAAAAGGAAGAGTATGAGTATTCAACATTTCCGTGTCGCCCTTATTCCCTTTTTTGCGGCA
TTTTGCCTTCCTGTTTTTGCTCACCCAGAAACGCTGGTGAAAGTAAAAGATGCTGAAGATCAGTTGGGTG
CACGAGTGGGTTACATCGAACTGGATCTCAACAGCGGTAAGATCCTTGAGAGTTTTCGCCCCGAAGAACG
TTTTCCAATGATGAGCACTTTTAAAGTTCTGCTATGTGGCGCGGTATTATCCCGTATTGACGCCGGGCAA
GAGCAACTCGGTCGCCGCATACACTATTCTCAGAATGACTTGGTTGAGTACTCACCAGTCACAGAAAAGC
ATCTTACGGATGGCATGACAGTAAGAGAATTATGCAGTGCTGCCATAACCATGAGTGATAACACTGCGGC
CAACTTACTTCTGACAACGATCGGAGGACCGAAGGAGCTAACCGCTTTTTTGCACAACATGGGGGATCAT
GTAACTCGCCTTGATCGTTGGGAACCGGAGCTGAATGAAGCCATACCAAACGACGAGCGTGACACCACGA
TGCCTGTAGCAATGGCAACAACGTTGCGCAAACTATTAACTGGCGAACTACTTACTCTAGCTTCCCGGCA
ACAATTAATAGACTGGATGGAGGCGGATAAAGTTGCAGGACCACTTCTGCGCTCGGCCCTTCCGGCTGGC
TGGTTTATTGCTGATAAATCTGGAGCCGGTGAGCGTGGGTCTCGCGGTATCATTGCAGCACTGGGGCCAG
ATGGTAAGCCCTCCCGTATCGTAGTTATCTACACGACGGGGAGTCAGGCAACTATGGATGAACGAAATAG
ACAGATCGCTGAGATAGGTGCCTCACTGATTAAGCATTGGTAACTGTCAGACCAAGTTTACTCATATATA
CTTTAGATTGATTTAAAACTTCATTTTTAATTTAAAAGGATCTAGGTGAAGATCCTTTTTGATAATCTCA
TGACCAAAATCCCTTAACGTGAGTTTTCGTTCCACTGAGCGTCAGACCCCGTAGAAAAGATCAAAGGATC
TTCTTGAGATCCTTTTTTTCTGCGCGTAATCTGCTGCTTGCAAACAAAAAAACCACCGCTACCAGCGGTG
GTTTGTTTGCCGGATCAAGAGCTACCAACTCTTTTTCCGAAGGTAACTGGCTTCAGCAGAGCGCAGATAC
CAAATACTGTCCTTCTAGTGTAGCCGTAGTTAGGCCACCACTTCAAGAACTCTGTAGCACCGCCTACATA
CCTCGCTCTGCTAATCCTGTTACCAGTGGCTGCTGCCAGTGGCGATAAGTCGTGTCTTACCGGGTTGGAC
TCAAGACGATAGTTACCGGATAAGGCGCAGCGGTCGGGCTGAACGGGGGGTTCGTGCACACAGCCCAGCT
TGGAGCGAACGACCTACACCGAACTGAGATACCTACAGCGTGAGCTATGAGAAAGCGCCACGCTTCCCGA
AGGGAGAAAGGCGGACAGGTATCCGGTAAGCGGCAGGGTCGGAACAGGAGAGCGCACGAGGGAGCTTCCA
GGGGGAAACGCCTGGTATCTTTATAGTCCTGTCGGGTTTCGCCACCTCTGACTTGAGCGTCGATTTTTGT
GATGCTCGTCAGGGGGGCGGAGCCTATGGAAAAACGCCAGCAACGCGGCCTTTTTACGGTTCCTGGCCTT
TTGCTGGCCTTTTGCTCACATGT
Features (pLannotate 1.2.2; 16 found; start..end, strand, type, name):
      1..141     -  repeat_region  AAV2 ITR: inverted terminal repeat of adeno-associated virus serotype 2 inverted
    156..396     +  promoter       U6 promoter: RNA polymerase III promoter for human U6 snRNA
    423..498     +  misc_RNA       Sa gRNA scaffold: guide RNA scaffold for the Staphylococcus aureus CRISPR/Cas9 system
    547..758     +  promoter       EF-1α core promoter: core promoter for human elongation factor EF-1α
    791..1507    +  CDS            EGFP: EGFP is a basic (constitutively fluorescent) green fluorescent protein published in 1996, derived from Aequorea victoria. It is reported to be a rapidly-maturing weak dimer with moderate acid sensitivity.
   1499..1771    +  CDS            SYNE3 (fragment): SYNE3_HUMAN - Also known as C14orf139 From Homo sapiens (Human).
   1773..1802    +  misc_feature   MCS (fragment): pBluescript multiple cloning site
   1824..2300    +  polyA_signal   hGH poly(A) signal: human growth hormone polyadenylation signal
   2340..2480    +  repeat_region  AAV2 ITR: inverted terminal repeat of adeno-associated virus serotype 2 inverted
   2485..2536    -  misc_feature   bom (fragment): basis of mobility region from pBR322
   2555..2935    +  rep_origin     M13 ori (sequence partly withheld): M13 bacteriophage origin of replication; arrow indicates direction of (+) strand synthesis
   3011..3060    -  misc_feature   bom (fragment): basis of mobility region from pBR322
   3162..3197    -  CDS            rop (fragment): Rop protein, which maintains plasmids at low copy number; rop
   3292..3396    +  promoter       AmpR promoter: bla
   3397..4257    +  CDS            AmpR: β-lactamase; bla; confers resistance to ampicillin, carbenicillin, and related antibiotics
   4428..5016    +  rep_origin     ori: high-copy-number ColE1/pMB1/pBR322/pUC origin of replication
