>Addgene plasmid #113694 | pJEP317-pAAV-U6SaCas9gRNA(SapI)-EFS-GFP- KASH-pA | addgene full sequence | sequence record 229555 | Addgene NGS Result
CCTGCAGGCAGCTGCGCGCTCGCTCGCTCACTGAGGCCGCCCGGGCGTCGGGCGACCTTTGGTCGCCCGG
CCTCAGTGAGCGAGCGAGCGCGCAGAGAGGGAGTGGCCAACTCCATCACTAGGGGTTCCTGCGGCCGCAC
GCGTGAGGGCCTATTTCCCATGATTCCTTCATATTTGCATATACGATACAAGGCTGTTAGAGAGATAATT
GGAATTAATTTGACTGTAAACACAAAGATATTAGTACAAAATACGTGACGTAGAAAGTAATAATTTCTTG
GGTAGTTTGCAGTTTTAAAATTATGTTTTAAAATGGACTATCATATGCTTACCGTAACTTGAAAGTATTT
CGATTTCTTGGCTTTATATATCTTGTGGAAAGGACGAAACACCGGAAGAGCGAGCTCTTCTGTTTTAGTA
CTCTGGAAACAGAATCTACTAAAACAAGGCAAAATGCCGTGTTTATCTCGTCAACTTGTTGGCGAGATTT
TTACCGGTCCATGGACTAGTTCGAGTGGCTCCGGTGCCCGTCAGTGGGCAGAGCGCACATCGCCCACAGT
CCCCGAGAAGTTGGGGGGAGGGGTCGGCAATTGAACGGGTGCCTAGAGAAGGTGGCGCGGGGTAAACTGG
GAAAGTGATGTCGTGTACTGGCTCCGCCTTTTTCCCGAGGGTGGGGGAGAACCGTATATAAGTGCAGTAG
TCGCCGTGAACGTTCTTTTTCGCAACGGGTTTGCCGCCAGAACACAGGTGTCGTGACGCGTCTAGAGTCG
ACGCCACCATGGTGAGCAAGGGCGAGGAGCTGTTCACCGGGGTGGTGCCCATCCTGGTCGAGCTGGACGG
CGACGTAAACGGCCACAAGTTCAGCGTGTCCGGCGAGGGCGAGGGCGATGCCACCTACGGCAAGCTGACC
CTGAAGTTCATCTGCACCACCGGCAAGCTGCCCGTGCCCTGGCCCACCCTCGTGACCACCCTGACCTACG
GCGTGCAGTGCTTCAGCCGCTACCCCGACCACATGAAGCAGCACGACTTCTTCAAGTCCGCCATGCCCGA
AGGCTACGTCCAGGAGCGCACCATCTTCTTCAAGGACGACGGCAACTACAAGACCCGCGCCGAGGTGAAG
TTCGAGGGCGACACCCTGGTGAACCGCATCGAGCTGAAGGGCATCGACTTCAAGGAGGACGGCAACATCC
TGGGGCACAAGCTGGAGTACAACTACAACAGCCACAACGTCTATATCATGGCCGACAAGCAGAAGAACGG
CATCAAGGTGAACTTCAAGATCCGCCACAACATCGAGGACGGCAGCGTGCAGCTCGCCGACCACTACCAG
CAGAACACCCCCATCGGCGACGGCCCCGTGCTGCTGCCCGACAACCACTACCTGAGCACCCAGTCCGCCC
TGAGCAAAGACCCCAACGAGAAGCGCGATCACATGGTCCTGCTGGAGTTCGTGACCGCCGCCGGGATCAC
TCTCGGCATGGACGAGCTGTACAAGTCCGGACTCAGATCTCGAGAGGAGGAGGAGGAGACAGACAGCAGG
ATGCCCCACCTCGACAGCCCCGGCAGCTCCCAGCCGAGACGCTCCTTCCTCTCAAGGGTGATCAGGGCAG
CGCTACCGTTGCAGCTGCTTCTGCTGCTGCTGCTGCTCCTGGCCTGCCTGCTACCTGCCTCTGAAGATGA
CTACAGCTGCACCCAGGCCAACAACTTTGCCCGATCCTTCTACCCCATGCTGCGGTACACCAACGGGCCA
CCTCCCACCTAGGAATTCGATATCAAGCTTATCGATACCGAGCGCTGCTCGAGAGATCTACGGGTGGCAT
CCCTGTGACCCCTCCCCAGTGCCTCTCCTGGCCCTGGAAGTTGCCACTCCAGTGCCCACCAGCCTTGTCC
TAATAAAATTAAGTTGCATCATTTTGTCTGACTAGGTGTCCTTCTATAATATTATGGGGTGGAGGGGGGT
GGTATGGAGCAAGGGGCAAGTTGGGAAGACAACCTGTAGGGCCTGCGGGGTCTATTGGGAACCAAGCTGG
AGTGCAGTGGCACAATCTTGGCTCACTGCAATCTCCGCCTCCTGGGTTCAAGCGATTCTCCTGCCTCAGC
CTCCCGAGTTGTTGGGATTCCAGGCATGCATGACCAGGCTCAGCTAATTTTTGTTTTTTTGGTAGAGACG
GGGTTTCACCATATTGGCCAGGCTGGTCTCCAACTCCTAATCTCAGGTGATCTACCCACCTTGGCCTCCC
AAATTGCTGGGATTACAGGCGTGAACCACTGCTCCCTTCCCTGTCCTTCTGATTTTGTAGGTAACCACGT
GCGGACCGAGCGGCCGCAGGAACCCCTAGTGATGGAGTTGGCCACTCCCTCTCTGCGCGCTCGCTCGCTC
ACTGAGGCCGGGCGACCAAAGGTCGCCCGACGCCCGGGCTTTGCCCGGGCGGCCTCAGTGAGCGAGCGAG
CGCGCAGCTGCCTGCAGGGGCGCCTGATGCGGTATTTTCTCCTTACGCATCTGTGCGGTATTTCACACCG
CATA
[95 nt withheld, positions 2525-2619]
T
[46 nt withheld, positions 2621-2666]
C
[141 nt withheld, positions 2668-2808]
CCTTTGACGTTGGAGTCCACGTTCTTT
[37 nt withheld, positions 2836-2872]
ACTCTATCTCGGGCTATTCTTTTGATTTATAAGGGATTTTGCCGATTTCGGTCTATTGGTTAAAAAATGA
GCTGATTTAACAAAAATTTAACGCGAATTTTAACAAAATATTAACGTTTACAATTTTATGGTGCACTCTC
AGTACAATCTGCTCTGATGCCGCATAGTTAAGCCAGCCCCGACACCCGCCAACACCCGCTGACGCGCCCT
GACGGGCTTGTCTGCTCCCGGCATCCGCTTACAGACAAGCTGTGACCGTCTCCGGGAGCTGCATGTGTCA
GAGGTTTTCACCGTCATCACCGAAACGCGCGAGACGAAAGGGCCTCGTGATACGCCTATTTTTATAGGTT
AATGTCATGATAATAATGGTTTCTTAGACGTCAGGTGGCACTTTTCGGGGAAATGTGCGCGGAACCCCTA
TTTGTTTATTTTTCTAAATACATTCAAATATGTATCCGCTCATGAGACAATAACCCTGATAAATGCTTCA
ATAATATTGAAAAAGGAAGAGTATGAGTATTCAACATTTCCGTGTCGCCCTTATTCCCTTTTTTGCGGCA
TTTTGCCTTCCTGTTTTTGCTCACCCAGAAACGCTGGTGAAAGTAAAAGATGCTGAAGATCAGTTGGGTG
CACGAGTGGGTTACATCGAACTGGATCTCAACAGCGGTAAGATCCTTGAGAGTTTTCGCCCCGAAGAACG
TTTTCCAATGATGAGCACTTTTAAAGTTCTGCTATGTGGCGCGGTATTATCCCGTATTGACGCCGGGCAA
GAGCAACTCGGTCGCCGCATACACTATTCTCAGAATGACTTGGTTGAGTACTCACCAGTCACAGAAAAGC
ATCTTACGGATGGCATGACAGTAAGAGAATTATGCAGTGCTGCCATAACCATGAGTGATAACACTGCGGC
CAACTTACTTCTGACAACGATCGGAGGACCGAAGGAGCTAACCGCTTTTTTGCACAACATGGGGGATCAT
GTAACTCGCCTTGATCGTTGGGAACCGGAGCTGAATGAAGCCATACCAAACGACGAGCGTGACACCACGA
TGCCTGTAGCAATGGCAACAACGTTGCGCAAACTATTAACTGGCGAACTACTTACTCTAGCTTCCCGGCA
ACAATTAATAGACTGGATGGAGGCGGATAAAGTTGCAGGACCACTTCTGCGCTCGGCCCTTCCGGCTGGC
TGGTTTATTGCTGATAAATCTGGAGCCGGTGAGCGTGGGTCTCGCGGTATCATTGCAGCACTGGGGCCAG
ATGGTAAGCCCTCCCGTATCGTAGTTATCTACACGACGGGGAGTCAGGCAACTATGGATGAACGAAATAG
ACAGATCGCTGAGATAGGTGCCTCACTGATTAAGCATTGGTAACTGTCAGACCAAGTTTACTCATATATA
CTTTAGATTGATTTAAAACTTCATTTTTAATTTAAAAGGATCTAGGTGAAGATCCTTTTTGATAATCTCA
TGACCAAAATCCCTTAACGTGAGTTTTCGTTCCACTGAGCGTCAGACCCCGTAGAAAAGATCAAAGGATC
TTCTTGAGATCCTTTTTTTCTGCGCGTAATCTGCTGCTTGCAAACAAAAAAACCACCGCTACCAGCGGTG
GTTTGTTTGCCGGATCAAGAGCTACCAACTCTTTTTCCGAAGGTAACTGGCTTCAGCAGAGCGCAGATAC
CAAATACTGTTCTTCTAGTGTAGCCGTAGTTAGGCCACCACTTCAAGAACTCTGTAGCACCGCCTACATA
CCTCGCTCTGCTAATCCTGTTACCAGTGGCTGCTGCCAGTGGCGATAAGTCGTGTCTTACCGGGTTGGAC
TCAAGACGATAGTTACCGGATAAGGCGCAGCGGTCGGGCTGAACGGGGGGTTCGTGCACACAGCCCAGCT
TGGAGCGAACGACCTACACCGAACTGAGATACCTACAGCGTGAGCTATGAGAAAGCGCCACGCTTCCCGA
AGGGAGAAAGGCGGACAGGTATCCGGTAAGCGGCAGGGTCGGAACAGGAGAGCGCACGAGGGAGCTTCCA
GGGGGAAACGCCTGGTATCTTTATAGTCCTGTCGGGTTTCGCCACCTCTGACTTGAGCGTCGATTTTTGT
GATGCTCGTCAGGGGGGCGGAGCCTATGGAAAAACGCCAGCAACGCGGCCTTTTTACGGTTCCTGGCCTT
TTGCTGGCCTTTTGCTCACATGT
Features (pLannotate 1.2.2; 17 found; start..end, strand, type, name):
     12..39      +  repeat_region  AAV2 ITR (fragment): inverted terminal repeat of adeno-associated virus serotype 2 inverted
     68..95      +  repeat_region  AAV2 ITR (fragment): inverted terminal repeat of adeno-associated virus serotype 2 inverted
    145..385     +  promoter       U6 promoter: RNA polymerase III promoter for human U6 snRNA
    412..487     +  misc_RNA       Sa gRNA scaffold: guide RNA scaffold for the Staphylococcus aureus CRISPR/Cas9 system
    536..747     +  promoter       EF-1α core promoter: core promoter for human elongation factor EF-1α
    779..1495    +  CDS            EGFP: EGFP is a basic (constitutively fluorescent) green fluorescent protein published in 1996, derived from Aequorea victoria. It is reported to be a rapidly-maturing weak dimer with moderate acid sensitivity.
   1487..1759    +  CDS            SYNE3 (fragment): SYNE3_HUMAN - Also known as C14orf139 From Homo sapiens (Human).
   1761..1790    +  misc_feature   MCS (fragment): pBluescript multiple cloning site
   1812..2288    +  polyA_signal   hGH poly(A) signal: human growth hormone polyadenylation signal
   2328..2468    +  repeat_region  AAV2 ITR: inverted terminal repeat of adeno-associated virus serotype 2 inverted
   2473..2524    -  misc_feature   bom (fragment): basis of mobility region from pBR322
   2543..2998    +  rep_origin     f1 ori (sequence partly withheld): f1 bacteriophage origin of replication; arrow indicates direction of (+) strand synthesis
   2999..3048    -  misc_feature   bom (fragment): basis of mobility region from pBR322
   3150..3185    -  CDS            rop (fragment): Rop protein, which maintains plasmids at low copy number; rop
   3280..3384    +  promoter       AmpR promoter: bla
   3385..4245    +  CDS            AmpR: β-lactamase; bla; confers resistance to ampicillin, carbenicillin, and related antibiotics
   4416..5004    +  rep_origin     ori: high-copy-number ColE1/pMB1/pBR322/pUC origin of replication
