[The description below was written by a language model from this plasmid's Addgene catalogue record and pLannotate feature annotations shown in this document.]
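Description:
pJEP317-pAAV-U6SaCas9gRNA(SapI)-EFS-GFP-KASH-pA is an AAV transfer plasmid of about 5.1 kb that serves as an empty guide-RNA cloning vector for the Staphylococcus aureus Cas9 system. It is propagated in E. coli on a high-copy ColE1/pUC-type origin with ampicillin selection (AmpR under its own bla promoter), and the backbone also carries an f1/M13 phage origin. The payload lies between AAV2 inverted terminal repeats, which are the cis elements needed for replication and packaging of the cassette into recombinant AAV particles. The depositor sequence shows two complete ITRs. The sequencing-derived record is slightly shorter and annotates only fragments of the left ITR, a region that is commonly hard to sequence or unstable, so the record does not settle whether this reflects a real difference.

Two independent expression units sit between the ITRs. A human U6 RNA polymerase III promoter precedes the 76-nt SaCas9 gRNA scaffold, with no spacer present. SapI sites between promoter and scaffold allow a targeting sequence to be inserted. Downstream, the EF-1α core (EFS) promoter drives EGFP fused at its C terminus to a KASH domain, which the feature tables annotate as a nesprin (SYNE3-like) fragment, and the unit ends with the human growth hormone polyadenylation signal. KASH domains anchor proteins to the outer nuclear envelope, so transduced cells are marked by perinuclear fluorescence, which is useful for identifying or sorting labelled nuclei.

The plasmid encodes no Cas9, so the nuclease must come from a companion vector. The gRNA portion derives from an earlier SaCas9 AAV plasmid, and the associated work concerns AAV-delivered SaCas9 genome editing in neurons in vivo.
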