Addgene plasmid #113694: pJEP317-pAAV-U6SaCas9gRNA(SapI)-EFS-GFP- KASH-pA
Purpose: U6 driven SaCas9 gRNA expression cassette without a gRNA. Followed by an EFS driven GFP-KASH in a separate reading frame. SapI can be used to clone in gRNAs.
Depositing lab: Jonathan Ploski. Depositing organization: University of Texas at Dallas. Publication: The Development of an AAV-Based CRISPR SaCas9 Genome Editing System That Can Be Delivered to Neurons in vivo and Regulated via Doxycycline and Cre-Recombinase. Kumar N, Stanford W, de Solis C, Aradhana, Abraham ND, Dao TJ, Thaseen S, Sairavi A, Gonzalez CU, Ploski JE. Front Mol Neurosci. 2018 Nov 13;11:413. doi: 10.3389/fnmol.2018.00413. eCollection 2018. PubMed 30483052.
Backbone
  Vector backbone: AAV
  Backbone manufacturer: Alligent Technologies
  Total vector size (bp): 5077
  Vector type: AAV, CRISPR
Growth in bacteria
  Bacterial resistance: Ampicillin, 100 μg/mL
  Growth temperature: 37°C
  Growth strain: NEB Stable
  Copy number: High Copy
Gene/Insert 1
  Gene/Insert name: SaCas9 gRNA Cassete
  Species: Synthetic
  Insert size (bp): 76
Gene/Insert 2
  Gene/Insert name: GFP
  Species: Synthetic
  Insert size (bp): 717
  Tag / fusion protein: KASH (C terminal on insert)
Resource information
  A portion of this plasmid was derived from a plasmid made by: pX601-AAV-CMV::NLS-SaCas9-NLS-3xHA-bGHpA;U6::BsaI-sgRNA from Feng Zhang plasmid #61591
Terms and licenses: Academic/Nonprofit Terms; Industry Terms: Not Available to Industry
How to cite: pJEP317-pAAV-U6SaCas9gRNA(SapI)-EFS-GFP- KASH-pA was a gift from Jonathan Ploski (Addgene plasmid # 113694 ; http://n2t.net/addgene:113694 ; RRID:Addgene_113694)
